Addgene plasmid #163337: pMX-mPGK-CD3-P2A-CD90.2
Purpose: Retroviral vector to overexpress the murine CD3 (TCR) components CD3 gamma, CD delta, CD epsilon and TCR zeta and surface marker CD90.2, separated by T2; F2A; E2A; P2A respectively, under control of the mPGK promoter
Depositing lab: Louis Ates & Teunis Geijtenbeek. Depositing organization: Academic Medical Center, University of Amsterdam. Publication: An optimized retroviral toolbox for overexpression and genetic perturbation of primary lymphocytes. van der Donk LEH, van der Spek J, van Duivenvoorde T, Ten Brink MS, Geijtenbeek TBH, Kuijl CP, van Heijst JWJ, Ates LS. Biol Open. 2022 Feb 15;11(2):bio059032. doi: 10.1242/bio.059032. Epub 2022 Mar 1. PubMed 35229875.
Backbone
  Vector backbone: pMX
  Vector type: Mammalian Expression, Retroviral
Growth in bacteria
  Bacterial resistance: Ampicillin, 100 μg/mL
  Growth temperature: 37°C
  Growth strain: NEB Stable
  Copy number: High Copy
Gene/Insert
  Gene/Insert name: CD3
  Species: M. musculus (mouse)
  Promoter: mPGK
  Cloning method: Restriction Enzyme; 5′ cloning site Unknown (unknown if destroyed); 3′ cloning site Unknown (unknown if destroyed)
Terms and licenses: Academic/Nonprofit Terms; Industry Terms: Not Available to Industry
Depositor comments: Insert consists of CD3 gamma, CD delta, CD epsilon and TCR zeta and surface marker CD90.2, separated by T2; F2A; E2A; P2A. Please visit https://www.biorxiv.org/content/10.1101/2021.01.08.425881v1 for bioRxiv preprint.
How to cite: pMX-mPGK-CD3-P2A-CD90.2 was a gift from Louis Ates & Teunis Geijtenbeek (Addgene plasmid # 163337 ; http://n2t.net/addgene:163337 ; RRID:Addgene_163337)
