[The description below was written by a language model from this plasmid's Addgene catalogue record and pLannotate feature annotations shown in this document.]
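Description:
pMX-mPGK-CD3-P2A-CD90.2 is a Moloney murine leukemia virus-based gammaretroviral vector built on the pMX backbone for stable gene delivery into mammalian cells. It is maintained in E. coli through a high-copy ColE1/pUC-type origin and an ampicillin resistance gene (β-lactamase with its own promoter). The viral portion comprises a 5′ LTR, the MMLV packaging signal with a short MESV Ψ fragment, a truncated gag lacking its start codon (extended packaging sequence) and a pol-derived region carrying the splice acceptor. Together these allow the genomic RNA to be packaged when gag, pol and env are supplied in trans by a packaging system. The 3′ LTR is annotated as two fragments matching a ΔU3, self-inactivating LTR. If this is truly a deleted U3, LTR promoter activity would be lost after integration and expression would depend on the internal promoter, but the catalogue fields do not state that the vector is self-inactivating. A short lacI fragment in the backbone appears to be a non-functional remnant.

The payload is a single polycistronic cassette driven by the internal mouse phosphoglycerate kinase 1 (mPGK) promoter. It encodes the mouse CD3 gamma, CD3 delta, CD3 epsilon and TCR zeta (Cd247) chains, followed by the surface marker CD90.2 (Thy1). According to the depositor, the reading frames are joined by T2A, F2A, E2A and P2A peptides in that order. The 2A elements are not annotated in the feature table, though the gaps between coding regions are consistent with them. Ribosomal skipping at these sites yields the five proteins separately from one transcript, supplying the full set of CD3 signalling subunits needed for TCR surface assembly. CD90.2 lets transduced cells be identified or sorted by antibody staining. The vector belongs to a retroviral toolbox for overexpression and genetic perturbation in primary lymphocytes.
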