Features (pLannotate 1.2.2; 17 found; start..end, strand, type, name):
     22..615     +  LTR            LTR: long terminal repeat from Moloney murine leukemia virus
    678..877     +  misc_feature   MMLV Ψ: packaging signal of Moloney murine leukemia virus (MMLV)
    929..1017    +  misc_feature   MESV Ψ (fragment): packaging signal of murine embryonic stem cell virus
   1094..1510    +  CDS            gag (truncated): truncated Moloney murine leukemia virus (MMLV) gag gene lacking the start codon
   1520..1898    +  misc_feature   pol region: Moloney murine leukemia virus (MMLV) pol region containing the splice acceptor site
   1931..2430    +  promoter       PGK promoter: mouse phosphoglycerate kinase 1 promoter
   2459..3004    +  CDS            Cd3g: CD3G_MOUSE - Experimental evidence at protein level: Swiss-Prot protein existence level 1. Part of the TCR-CD3 complex present on T-lymphocyte cell surface that plays an essential role in adaptive immune response. When antigen presenting cells (APCs) activate T-cell receptor (TCR), TCR- mediated signals are transmitted across the cell membrane by the CD3 chains CD3D, CD3E, CD3G and CD3Z. All CD3 chains contain immunoreceptor tyrosine-based activation motifs (ITAMs) in their cytoplasmic domain. Upon TCR engagement, these motifs become phosphorylated by Src family protein tyrosine kinases LCK an
   3074..3592    +  CDS            Cd3d: CD3D_MOUSE - Also known as T3d. Experimental evidence at protein level: Swiss-Prot protein existence level 1. Part of the TCR-CD3 complex present on T-lymphocyte cell surface that plays an essential role in adaptive immune response. When antigen presenting cells (APCs) activate T-cell receptor (TCR), TCR- mediated signals are transmitted across the cell membrane by the CD3 chains CD3D, CD3E, CD3G and CD3Z. All CD3 chains contain immunoreceptor tyrosine-based activation motifs (ITAMs) in their cytoplasmic domain. Upon TCR engagement, these motifs become phosphorylated by Src family protein tyro
   3674..4240    +  CDS            Cd3e: CD3E_MOUSE - Experimental evidence at protein level: Swiss-Prot protein existence level 1. Part of the TCR-CD3 complex present on T-lymphocyte cell surface that plays an essential role in adaptive immune response. When antigen presenting cells (APCs) activate T-cell receptor (TCR), TCR- mediated signals are transmitted across the cell membrane by the CD3 chains CD3D, CD3E, CD3G and CD3Z. All CD3 chains contain immunoreceptor tyrosine-based activation motifs (ITAMs) in their cytoplasmic domain. Upon TCR engagement, these motifs become phosphorylated by Src family protein tyrosine kinases LCK an
   4316..4807    +  CDS            Cd247: CD3Z_MOUSE - Also known as Cd3z, Tcrz. Experimental evidence at protein level: Swiss-Prot protein existence level 1. Part of the TCR-CD3 complex present on T-lymphocyte cell surface that plays an essential role in adaptive immune response. When antigen presenting cells (APCs) activate T-cell receptor (TCR), TCR- mediated signals are transmitted across the cell membrane by the CD3 chains CD3D, CD3E, CD3G and CD3Z. All CD3 chains contain immunoreceptor tyrosine-based activation motifs (ITAMs) in their cytoplasmic domain. Upon TCR engagement, these motifs become phosphorylated by Src family prote
   4880..5365    +  CDS            Thy1: THY1_MOUSE - Also known as Thy-1. Experimental evidence at protein level: Swiss-Prot protein existence level 1. May play a role in cell-cell or cell-ligand interactions during synaptogenesis and other events in the brain. From Mus musculus (Mouse).
   5440..5476    +  LTR            3' LTR (ΔU3) (fragment): self-inactivating 3' long terminal repeat (LTR) from Moloney murine leukemia virus
   5475..5769    +  LTR            3' LTR (ΔU3) (fragment): self-inactivating 3' long terminal repeat (LTR) from Moloney murine leukemia virus
   5857..5909    -  CDS            lacI (fragment): lac repressor; lacI; The lac repressor binds to the lac operator to inhibit transcription in E. coli. This inhibition can be relieved by adding lactose or isopropyl-β-D-thiogalactopyranoside (IPTG).
   6092..6680    -  rep_origin     ori: high-copy-number ColE1/pMB1/pBR322/pUC origin of replication
   6844..7704    -  CDS            AmpR: β-lactamase; bla; confers resistance to ampicillin, carbenicillin, and related antibiotics
   7705..7809    -  promoter       AmpR promoter: bla
>Addgene plasmid #163337 | pMX-mPGK-CD3-P2A-CD90.2 | addgene full sequence | sequence record 322033 | Addgene NGS Result
CCCGAAAAGTGCCACCTGCATAATGAAAGACCCCACCTGTAGGTTTGGCAAGCTAGCTTAAGTAACGCCA
TTTTGCAAGGCATGGAAAAATACATAACTGAGAATAGAAAAGTTCAGATCAAGGTCAGGAACAGATGGAA
CAGCTGAATATGGGCCAAACAGGATATCTGTGGTAAGCAGTTCCTGCCCCGGCTCAGGGCCAAGAACAGA
TGGAACAGCTGAATATGGGCCAAACAGGATATCTGTGGTAAGCAGTTCCTGCCCCGGCTCAGGGCCAAGA
ACAGATGGTCCCCAGATGCGGTCCAGCCCTCAGCAGTTTCTAGAGAACCATCAGATGTTTCCAGGGTGCC
CCAAGGACCTGAAATGACCCTGTGCCTTATTTGAACTAACCAATCAGTTCGCTTCTCGCTTCTGTTCGCG
CGCTTCTGCTCCCCGAGCTCAATAAAAGAGCCCACAACCCCTCACTCGGCGCGCCAGTCCTCCGATTGAC
TGAGTCGCCCGGGTACCCGTGTATCCAATAAACCCTCTTGCAGTTGCATCCGACTTGTGGTCTCGCTGTT
CCTTGGGAGGGTCTCCTCTGAGTGATTGACTACCCGTCAGCGGGGGTCTTTCATTTGGGGGCTCGTCCGG
GATCGGGAGACCCCTGCCCAGGGACCACCGACCCACCACCGGGAGGTAAGCTGGCCAGCAACTTATCTGT
GTCTGTCCGATTGTCTAGTGTCTATGACTGATTTTATGCGCCTGCGTCGGTACTAGTTAGCTAACTAGCT
CTGTATCTGGCGGACCCGTGGTGGAACTGACGAGTTCGGAACACCCGGCCGCAACCCTGGGAGACGTCCC
AGGGACTTCGGGGGCCGTTTTTGTGGCCCGACCTGAGTCCAAAAATCCCGATCGTTTTGGACTCTTTGGT
GCACCCCCCTAATAGGAGGGATATGTGGTTCTGGTAGGAGACGAGAACCTAAAACAGTTCCCGCCTCCGT
CTGAATTTTTGCTTTCGGTTTGGGACCGAAGCCGCGCCGCGCGTCTTGTCTGCTGCAGCATCGTTCTGTG
TTGTCTCTGTCTGACTGTGTTTCTGTATTTGTCTGAAAATTAGGGCCAGACTGTTACCACTCCCTTAAGT
TTGACCTTAGGTCACTGGAAAGATGTCGAGCGGATCGCTCACAACCAGTCGGTAGATGTCAAGAAGAGAC
GTTGGGTTACCTTCTGCTCTGCAGAATGGCCAACCTTTAACGTCGGATGGCCGCGAGACGGCACCTTTAA
CCGAGACCTCATCACCCAGGTTAAGATCAAGGTCTTTTCACCTGGCCCGCATGGACACCCAGACCAGGTC
CCCTACATCGTGACCTGGGAAGCCTTGGCTTTTGACCCCCCTCCCTGGGTCAAGCCCTTTGTACACCCTA
AGCCTCCGCCTCCTCTTCCTCCATCCGCCCCGTCTCTCCCCCTTGAACCTCCTCGTTCGACCCCGCCTCG
ATCCTCCCTTTATCCAGCCCTCACTCCTTCTCTAGGCGCCCCCATATGGCCATATGAGATCTTATATGGG
GCACCCCCGCCCCTTGTAAACTTCCCTGACCCTGACATGACAAGAGTTACTAACAGCCCCTCTCTCCAAG
CTCACTTACAGGCTCTCTACTTAGTCCAGCACGAAGTCTGGAGACCTCTGGCGGCAGCCTACCAAGAACA
ACTGGACCGACCGGCCGGTGGTACCTCACCCTTACCGAGTCGGCGACACAGTGTGGGTCCGCCGACACCA
GACTAAGAACCTAGAACCTCGCTGGAAAGGACCTTACACAGTCCTGCTGACCACCCCCACCGCCCTCAAA
GTAGACGGCATCGCAGCTTGGATACACGCCGCCCACGTGAAGGCTGCCGACCCCGGGGGTGGACCATCCT
CTAGACTGCCGGATCTAGCTAGTTAATTAAAAATTCTACCGGGTAGGGGAGGCGCTTTTCCCAAGGCAGT
CTGGAGCATGCGCTTTAGCAGCCCCGCTGGGCACTTGGCGCTACACAAGTGGCCTCTGGCCTCGCACACA
TTCCACATCCACCGGTAGGCGCCAACCGGCTCCGTTCTTTGGTGGCCCCTTCGCGCCACCTTCTACTCCT
CCCCTAGTCAGGAAGTTCCCCCCCGCCCCGCAGCTCGCGTCGTGCAGGACGTGACAAATGGAAGTAGCAC
GTCTCACTAGTCTCGTGCAGATGGACAGCACCGCTGAGCAATGGAAGCGGGTAGGCCTTTGGGGCAGCGG
CCAATAGCAGCTTTGCTCCTTCGCTTTCTGGGCTCAGAGGCTGGGAAGGGGTGGGTCCGGGGGCGGGCTC
AGGGGCGGGCTCAGGGGCGGGGCGGGCGCCCGAAGGTCCTCCGGAGGCCCGGCATTCTGCACGCTTCAAA
AGCGCACGTCTGCCGCGCTGTTCTCCTCTTCCTCATCTCCGGGCCTTTCGACGGATCCGGTCGTGCGGCC
GCGCCACCATGGAACAGAGAAAAGGCCTGGCCGGCCTGTTCCTGGTTATCAGTCTGCTGCAGGGCACAGT
GGCCCAGACCAACAAGGCTAAGAACCTGGTGCAGGTGGACGGCTCTAGAGGCGACGGATCTGTGCTGCTG
ACATGTGGCCTGACCGACAAGACCATCAAGTGGCTGAAGGACGGCTCCATCATCAGCCCTCTGAACGCCA
CCAAGAACACCTGGAACCTGGGCAACAACGCCAAGGACCCCAGAGGCACCTATCAGTGCCAGGGCGCCAA
AGAGACAAGCAACCCTCTGCAGGTCTACTACAGAATGTGCGAGAACTGCATCGAGCTGAACATCGGCACC
ATCAGCGGCTTCATCTTCGCCGAAGTGATCAGCATCTTCTTTCTGGCCCTGGGCGTGTACCTGATCGCTG
GACAAGATGGCGTGCGGCAGAGCAGAGCCAGCGATAAGCAGACACTGCTGCAGAACGAGCAGCTGTACCA
GCCTCTGAAGGACAGAGAGTACGACCAGTACAGCCACCTCCAGGGCAACCAGCTGCGGAAGAAGGGATCT
GGCCAATTGGAAGGCAGAGGCTCTCTTCTTACATGCGGCGACGTCGAGGAAAACCCAGGACCTATGGAAC
ACTCTGGCATCCTGGCTAGCCTGATCCTGATTGCCGTTCTGCCTCAAGGCAGCCCCTTCAAGATCCAAGT
GACCGAGTACGAGGACAAGGTGTTCGTGACCTGCAACACCAGCGTGATGCACCTGGATGGCACCGTGGAA
GGATGGTTCGCCAAGAACAAGACCCTGAACCTCGGCAAGGGCGTGCTGGACCCTAGAGGCATCTACCTGT
GTAACGGCACAGAGCAGCTGGCCAAGGTGGTGTCTAGTGTGCAGGTCCACTATCGGATGTGTCAGAACTG
CGTGGAACTGGACAGCGGCACAATGGCCGGCGTGATCTTCATCGACCTGATCGCTACCCTGCTGCTGGCA
CTGGGAGTGTATTGCTTCGCTGGCCACGAGACAGGCAGACCTAGCGGAGCTGCTGAAGTTCAGGCCCTGC
TGAAGAATGAACAGCTCTATCAGCCCCTGCGCGACAGAGAGGATACCCAGTACTCTAGACTCGGCGGCAA
CTGGCCCAGAAACAAGAAATCTGGAAGCGGCACGCGTGTCAGACAGACCCTGAACTTCGATCTGCTTAGA
CTGGCCGGGGACGTCGAGTCTAATCCAGGACCAATGCGGTGGAACACCTTCTGGGGCATCCTGTGTCTGT
CTCTGCTGGCTGTGGGCACCTGTCAGGATGACGCTGAGAACATCGAGTATAAGGTGTCCATCTCCGGCAC
CAGCGTCGAGCTGACTTGTCCTCTGGACTCCGACGAGAACCTGAAGTGGGAGAAGAACGGCCAAGAGCTG
CCTCAGAAGCACGACAAGCACCTGGTGCTGCAGGACTTCAGCGAGGTGGAAGATAGCGGCTACTACGTGT
GCTACACCCCTGCCAGCAACAAGAACACATACCTGTACCTGAAGGCTCGCGTGTGCGAGTACTGTGTCGA
GGTGGACCTGACAGCCGTGGCTATCATCATCATCGTGGACATCTGCATCACCCTGGGCCTGCTGATGGTC
ATCTACTACTGGTCCAAGAACCGGAAGGCCAAGGCCAAGCCTGTGACAAGAGGAACCGGCGCTGGAAGCA
GACCAAGAGGCCAGAACAAAGAAAGACCTCCTCCTGTGCCTAATCCTGACTACGAGCCCATCCGGAAGGG
CCAGAGAGATCTGTACTCTGGCCTGAACCAGAGGGCCGTGGGTTCTGGCGCATGCCAGTGTACCAACTAT
GCTCTCCTGAGACTCGCAGGCGACGTTGAGAGTAATCCAGGGCCTATGAAGTGGAAAGTGTCTGTGCTGG
CCTGCATCCTGCATGTTCGATTCCCTGGCGCTGAGGCCCAGTCTTTTGGACTGCTGGACCCCAAGCTGTG
CTACCTGCTGGACGGCATTCTGTTTATTTATGGCGTGATCATCACCGCTCTGTACCTGCGGGCCAAGTTC
AGCAGAAGCGCTGAGACAGCTGCCAATCTGCAGGACCCTAACCAGCTGTACAACGAGCTGAATCTGGGGC
GCAGAGAAGAGTACGATGTGCTGGAAAAGAAGAGAGCCAGAGATCCCGAGATGGGCGGCAAACAGCAGAG
AAGGCGGAATCCTCAAGAAGGCGTGTACAACGCCCTGCAGAAAGATAAGATGGCCGAGGCCTACAGCGAG
ATCGGCACAAAGGGCGAACGCAGAAGAGGCAAGGGACACGATGGACTGTACCAGGGCCTGTCCACAGCCA
CAAAGGACACATACGATGCCCTGCACATGCAGACACTGGCCCCTAGAGGCAGCGGCGTCGACGCCACAAA
CTTCAGCCTGCTGAGACAGGCTGGCGACGTGGAAGAGAATCCTGGACCTATGAACCCCGCCATCTCTGTG
GCCCTGCTGCTGTCTGTGCTGCAGGTGTCCAGAGGCCAGAAAGTGACCAGCCTGACCGCCTGCCTCGTGA
ACCAGAACCTGAGACTGGACTGCAGACACGAGAACAACACCAAGGACAACAGCATCCAGCACGAGTTCTC
CCTGACCCGCGAGAAGAGAAAACACGTGCTGAGCGGCACCCTGGGCATCCCCGAGCACACCTACAGATCC
AGAGTGACCCTGAGCAACCAGCCCTACATCAAGGTGCTGACCCTGGCCAACTTCACCACAAAGGACGAGG
GCGACTACTTCTGCGAACTGCAGGTGTCAGGCGCCAACCCCATGAGCAGCAACAAGAGCATCAGCGTGTA
CAGAGACAAGCTCGTGAAGTGCGGCGGCATCAGCCTGCTGGTGCAGAACACCTCTTGGATGCTGTTGCTG
CTGCTGAGCCTGAGCCTGCTGCAGGCCCTGGACTTCATCTCTCTGTAGCCTGCAGGTTTCTGAAGCTTGA
GTACATCGATAAAATAAAAGATTTTATTTAGTCTCCAGAAAAAGGGGGGAATGAAAGACCCCACCTGTAG
GTTTGGCAAGCTAGCTAGAGAACCATCAGATGTTTCCAGGGTGCCCCAAGGACCTGAAATGACCCTGTGC
CTTATTTGAACTAACCAATCAGTTCGCTTCTCGCTTCTGTTCGCGCGCTTCTGCTCCCCGAGCTCAATAA
AAGAGCCCACAACCCCTCACTCGGCGCGCCAGTCCTCCGATAGACTGCGTCGCCCGGGTACCCGTGTATC
CAATAAACCCTCTTGCAGTTGCATCCGACTTGTGGTCTCGCTGTTCCTTGGGAGGGTCTCCTCTGAGTGA
TTGACTACCCGTCAGCGGGGGTCTTTCATGGGTAACAGTTTCTTGAAGTGTCGAGCAGCATGTATCAAAA
TTAATTTGGTTTTTTTTCTTAAGTATTTACATTAAATGGCCATAGTTGCATTAATGAATCGGCCAACGCG
CGGGGAGAGGCGGTTTGCGTATTGGGCGCTCTTCCGCTTCCTCGCTCACTGACTCGCTGCGCTCGGTCGT
TCGGCTGCGGCGAGCGGTATCAGCTCACTCAAAGGCGGTAATACGGTTATCCACAGAATCAGGGGATAAC
GCAGGAAAGAACATGTGAGCAAAAGGCCAGCAAAAGGCCAGGAACCGTAAAAAGGCCGCGTTGCTGGCGT
TTTTCCATAGGCTCCGCCCCCCTGACGAGCATCACAAAAATCGACGCTCAAGTCAGAGGTGGCGAAACCC
GACAGGACTATAAAGATACCAGGCGTTTCCCCCTGGAAGCTCCCTCGTGCGCTCTCCTGTTCCGACCCTG
CCGCTTACCGGATACCTGTCCGCCTTTCTCCCTTCGGGAAGCGTGGCGCTTTCTCATAGCTCACGCTGTA
GGTATCTCAGTTCGGTGTAGGTCGTTCGCTCCAAGCTGGGCTGTGTGCACGAACCCCCCGTTCAGCCCGA
CCGCTGCGCCTTATCCGGTAACTATCGTCTTGAGTCCAACCCGGTAAGACACGACTTATCGCCACTGGCA
GCAGCCACTGGTAACAGGATTAGCAGAGCGAGGTATGTAGGCGGTGCTACAGAGTTCTTGAAGTGGTGGC
CTAACTACGGCTACACTAGAAGAACAGTATTTGGTATCTGCGCTCTGCTGAAGCCAGTTACCTTCGGAAA
AAGAGTTGGTAGCTCTTGATCCGGCAAACAAACCACCGCTGGTAGCGGTGGTTTTTTTGTTTGCAAGCAG
CAGATTACGCGCAGAAAAAAAGGATCTCAAGAAGATCCTTTGATCTTTTCTACGGGGTCTGACGCTCAGT
GGAACGAAAACTCACGTTAAGGGATTTTGGTCATGAGATTATCAAAAAGGATCTTCACCTAGATCCTTTT
GCGGCCGGCCGCAAATCAATCTAAAGTATATATGAGTAAACTTGGTCTGACAGTTACCAATGCTTAATCA
GTGAGGCACCTATCTCAGCGATCTGTCTATTTCGTTCATCCATAGTTGCCTGACTCCCCGTCGTGTAGAT
AACTACGATACGGGAGGGCTTACCATCTGGCCCCAGTGCTGCAATGATACCGCGAGACCCACGCTCACCG
GCTCCAGATTTATCAGCAATAAACCAGCCAGCCGGAAGGGCCGAGCGCAGAAGTGGTCCTGCAACTTTAT
CCGCCTCCATCCAGTCTATTAATTGTTGCCGGGAAGCTAGAGTAAGTAGTTCGCCAGTTAATAGTTTGCG
CAACGTTGTTGCCATTGCTACAGGCATCGTGGTGTCACGCTCGTCGTTTGGTATGGCTTCATTCAGCTCC
GGTTCCCAACGATCAAGGCGAGTTACATGATCCCCCATGTTGTGCAAAAAAGCGGTTAGCTCCTTCGGTC
CTCCGATCGTTGTCAGAAGTAAGTTGGCCGCAGTGTTATCACTCATGGTTATGGCAGCACTGCATAATTC
TCTTACTGTCATGCCATCCGTAAGATGCTTTTCTGTGACTGGTGAGTACTCAACCAAGTCATTCTGAGAA
TAGTGTATGCGGCGACCGAGTTGCTCTTGCCCGGCGTCAATACGGGATAATACCGCGCCACATAGCAGAA
CTTTAAAAGTGCTCATCATTGGAAAACGTTCTTCGGGGCGAAAACTCTCAAGGATCTTACCGCTGTTGAG
ATCCAGTTCGATGTAACCCACTCGTGCACCCAACTGATCTTCAGCATCTTTTACTTTCACCAGCGTTTCT
GGGTGAGCAAAAACAGGAAGGCAAAATGCCGCAAAAAAGGGAATAAGGGCGACACGGAAATGTTGAATAC
TCATACTCTTCCTTTTTCAATATTATTGAAGCATTTATCAGGGTTATTGTCTCATGAGCGGATACATATT
TGAATGTATTTAGAAAAATAAACAAATAGGGGTTCCGCGCACATTTC
